>Addgene plasmid #145273 | pHR-HOXD13(DEdel)-IDR-mCherry-CRY2-NLS | addgene full sequence | sequence record 311779 | Addgene NGS Result
GTAACGCCATTTTGCAAGGCATGGAAAAATACCAAACCAAGAATAGAGAAGTTCAGATCAAGGGCGGGTA
CATGAAAATAGCTAACGTTGGGCCAAACAGGATATCTGCGGTGAGCAGTTTCGGCCCCGGCCCGGGGCCA
AGAACAGATGGTCACCGCAGTTTCGGCCCCGGCCCGAGGCCAAGAACAGATGGTCCCCAGATATGGCCCA
ACCCTCAGCAGTTTCTTAAGACCCATCAGATGTTTCCAGGCTCCCCCAAGGACCTGAAATGACCCTGCGC
CTTATTTGAATTAACCAATCAGCCTGCTTCTCGCTTCTGTTCGCGCGCTTCTGCTTCCCGAGCTCTATAA
AAGAGCTCACAACCCCTCACTCCGCGCCAGTCCTCCGACAGACTGAGTCGCCCGGGGGGGATCTGGAGCT
CTCGAGAATTCTCACGCGTCAAGTGGAGCAAGGCAGGTGGACAGTGGATCCGGAGCTACCATGTCCCGAG
CCGGTAGCTGGATGGGCCTGCGAGCGGGAGGCGGAGCTGGAGGAGCTCCCGCATCAAGTAGTAGCTCAAG
TGTGGCCGCTGCCGCGGCTAGCGGACAATGTAGGGGGTTTTTGTCAGCGCCTGTCTTTGCGGGCACACAT
TCCGGGAGGGCCGCTGCTGCGGCTGCTGCTGCTGCTGCAGCCGCGGCGGCCGCTAGTGGATTTGCCTATC
CTGGGACGAGTCGCACTGGTTCATCATCCTCATCTTCATCCAGTGCGGTAGTCGCCGCTCGGCCAGCACC
ACCTGCAAAATGTCCGGCCCCGACGCCAGCTGCAGCAGCAGCGGCACCGCCTTCAGCTCCTGCGGGTACC
GGAGGCGGGATGGTTTCCAAAGGAGAGGAGGATAATATGGCTATAATTAAAGAGTTTATGCGGTTCAAGG
TGCATATGGAGGGATCTGTGAACGGTCACGAGTTCGAAATCGAGGGCGAAGGCGAGGGGCGACCCTATGA
AGGGACACAGACGGCCAAACTGAAGGTGACCAAGGGTGGCCCCCTGCCTTTCGCCTGGGACATCCTGTCA
CCCCAGTTTATGTACGGCTCTAAGGCTTACGTTAAGCACCCTGCCGATATTCCGGACTACTTGAAACTGA
GCTTCCCTGAAGGGTTCAAGTGGGAACGGGTAATGAATTTTGAGGATGGCGGTGTAGTCACAGTTACCCA
GGACAGCTCTCTTCAGGACGGAGAATTTATCTATAAGGTTAAACTTCGGGGCACTAACTTCCCATCAGAC
GGCCCCGTGATGCAGAAGAAAACTATGGGCTGGGAAGCCAGCTCAGAACGCATGTATCCCGAGGACGGAG
CACTGAAGGGAGAAATCAAGCAGCGACTCAAGCTGAAGGATGGGGGACATTATGATGCTGAGGTCAAAAC
CACCTATAAGGCCAAGAAACCCGTTCAGCTTCCTGGGGCATACAACGTGAATATCAAACTGGATATTACA
TCCCATAACGAAGACTATACCATCGTGGAACAGTACGAGCGGGCCGAGGGCAGACATAGCACAGGGGGCA
TGGATGAATTGTACAAGGCGGCCACGCGTATGAAGATGGACAAAAAGACTATAGTTTGGTTTAGAAGAGA
CCTAAGGATTGAGGATAATCCTGCATTAGCAGCAGCTGCTCACGAAGGATCTGTTTTTCCTGTCTTCATT
TGGTGTCCTGAAGAAGAAGGACAGTTTTATCCTGGAAGAGCTTCAAGATGGTGGATGAAACAATCACTTG
CTCACTTATCTCAATCCTTGAAGGCTCTTGGATCTGACCTCACTTTAATCAAAACCCACAACACGATTTC
AGCGATCTTGGATTGTATCCGCGTTACCGGTGCTACAAAAGTCGTCTTTAACCACCTCTATGATCCTGTT
TCGTTAGTTCGGGACCATACCGTAAAGGAGAAGCTGGTGGAACGTGGGATCTCTGTGCAAAGCTACAATG
GAGATCTATTGTATGAACCGTGGGAGATATACTGCGAAAAGGGCAAACCTTTTACGAGTTTCAATTCTTA
CTGGAAGAAATGCTTAGATATGTCGATTGAATCCGTTATGCTTCCTCCTCCTTGGCGGTTGATGCCAATA
ACTGCAGCGGCTGAAGCGATTTGGGCGTGTTCGATTGAAGAACTAGGGCTGGAGAATGAGGCCGAGAAAC
CGAGCAATGCGTTGTTAACTAGAGCTTGGTCTCCAGGATGGAGCAATGCTGATAAGTTACTAAATGAGTT
CATCGAGAAGCAGTTGATAGATTATGCAAAGAACAGCAAGAAAGTTGTTGGGAATTCTACTTCACTACTT
TCTCCGTATCTCCATTTCGGGGAAATAAGCGTCAGACACGTTTTCCAGTGTGCCCGGATGAAACAAATTA
TATGGGCAAGAGATAAGAACAGTGAAGGAGAAGAAAGTGCAGATCTTTTTCTTAGGGGAATCGGTTTAAG
AGAGTATTCTCGGTATATATGTTTCAACTTCCCGTTTACTCACGAGCAATCGTTGTTGAGTCATCTTCGG
TTTTTCCCTTGGGATGCTGATGTTGATAAGTTCAAGGCCTGGAGACAAGGCAGGACCGGTTATCCGTTGG
TGGATGCCGGAATGAGAGAGCTTTGGGCTACCGGATGGATGCATAACAGAATAAGAGTGATTGTTTCAAG
CTTTGCTGTGAAGTTTCTTCTCCTTCCATGGAAATGGGGAATGAAGTATTTCTGGGATACACTTTTGGAT
GCTGATTTGGAATGTGACATCCTTGGCTGGCAGTATATCTCTGGGAGTATCCCCGATGGCCACGAGCTTG
ATCGCTTGGACAATCCCGCGTTACAAGGCGCCAAATATGACCCAGAAGGTGAGTACATAAGGCAATGGCT
TCCCGAGCTTGCGAGATTGCCAACTGAATGGATCCATCATCCATGGGACGCTCCTTTAACCGTACTCAAA
GCTTCTGGTGTGGAACTCGGAACAAACTATGCGAAACCCATTGTAGACATCGACACAGCTCGTGAGCTAC
TAGCTAAAGCTATTTCAAGAACCCGTGAAGCACAGATCATGATCGGAGCAGCAGCCCGGGATCCACCGGT
CGCCACCGGTTCAGGGAGCGGATCCGGCTCAGGGAGTGCGGCCGGAACTCCCACCTGCAACATGCGTGAC
GGAGGCGGTCCAAAAAAGAAGAGAAAGGTATGACTGAGGCCGCGACTCTAGAGTCGACCTGCAGGCATGC
AAGCTTGATATCAAGCTTATCGATAATCAACCTCTGGATTACAAAATTTGTGAAAGATTGACTGGTATTC
TTAACTATGTTGCTCCTTTTACGCTATGTGGATACGCTGCTTTAATGCCTTTGTATCATGCTATTGCTTC
CCGTATGGCTTTCATTTTCTCCTCCTTGTATAAATCCTGGTTGCTGTCTCTTTATGAGGAGTTGTGGCCC
GTTGTCAGGCAACGTGGCGTGGTGTGCACTGTGTTTGCTGACGCAACCCCCACTGGTTGGGGCATTGCCA
CCACCTGTCAGCTCCTTTCCGGGACTTTCGCTTTCCCCCTCCCTATTGCCACGGCGGAACTCATCGCCGC
CTGCCTTGCCCGCTGCTGGACAGGGGCTCGGCTGTTGGGCACTGACAATTCCGTGGTGTTGTCGGGGAAA
TCATCGTCCTTTCCTTGGCTGCTCGCCTGTGTTGCCACCTGGATTCTGCGCGGGACGTCCTTCTGCTACG
TCCCTTCGGCCCTCAATCCAGCGGACCTTCCTTCCCGCGGCCTGCTGCCGGCTCTGCGGCCTCTTCCGCG
TCTTCGCCTTCGCCCTCAGACGAGTCGGATCTCCCTTTGGGCCGCCTCCCCGCATCGATACCGTCGACCT
CGAGGGAATTAATTCGAGCTCGGTACCTTTAAGACCAATGACTTACAAGGCAGCTGTAGATCTTAGCCAC
TTTTTAAAAGAAAAGGGGGGACTGGAAGGGCTAATTCACTCCCAACGAAGACAAGATCTGCTTTTTGCTT
GTACTGGGTCTCTCTGGTTAGACCAGATCTGAGCCTGGGAGCTCTCTGGCTAACTAGGGAACCCACTGCT
TAAGCCTCAATAAAGCTTGCCTTGAGTGCTTCAAGTAGTGTGTGCCCGTCTGTTGTGTGACTCTGGTAAC
TAGAGATCCCTCAGACCCTTTTAGTCAGTGTGGAAAATCTCTAGCAGCATCTAGAATTAATTCCGTGTAT
TCTATAGTGTCACCTAAATCGTATGTGTATGATACATAAGGTTATGTATTAATTGTAGCCGCGTTCTAAC
GACAATATGTACAAGCCTAATTGTGTAGCATCTGGCTTACTGAAGCAGACCCTATCATCTCTCTCGTAAA
CTGCCGTCAGAGTCGGTTTGGTTGGACGAACCTTCTGAGTTTCTGGTAACGCCGTCCCGCACCCGGAAAT
GGTCAGCGAACCAATCAGCAGGGTCATCGCTAGCCAGATCCTCTACGCCGGACGCATCGTGGCCGGCATC
ACCGGCGCCACAGGTGCGGTTGCTGGCGCCTATATCGCCGACATCACCGATGGGGAAGATCGGGCTCGCC
ACTTCGGGCTCATGAGCGCTTGTTTCGGCGTGGGTATGGTGGCAGGCCCCGTGGCCGGGGGACTGTTGGG
CGCCATCTCCTTGCATGCACCATTCCTTGCGGCGGCGGTGCTCAACGGCCTCAACCTACTACTGGGCTGC
TTCCTAATGCAGGAGTCGCATAAGGGAGAGCGTCGAATGGTGCACTCTCAGTACAATCTGCTCTGATGCC
GCATAGTTAAGCCAGCCCCGACACCCGCCAACACCCGCTGACGCGCCCTGACGGGCTTGTCTGCTCCCGG
CATCCGCTTACAGACAAGCTGTGACCGTCTCCGGGAGCTGCATGTGTCAGAGGTTTTCACCGTCATCACC
GAAACGCGCGAGACGAAAGGGCCTCGTGATACGCCTATTTTTATAGGTTAATGTCATGATAATAATGGTT
TCTTAGACGTCAGGTGGCACTTTTCGGGGAAATGTGCGCGGAACCCCTATTTGTTTATTTTTCTAAATAC
ATTCAAATATGTATCCGCTCATGAGACAATAACCCTGATAAATGCTTCAATAATATTGAAAAAGGAAGAG
TATGAGTATTCAACATTTCCGTGTCGCCCTTATTCCCTTTTTTGCGGCATTTTGCCTTCCTGTTTTTGCT
CACCCAGAAACGCTGGTGAAAGTAAAAGATGCTGAAGATCAGTTGGGTGCACGAGTGGGTTACATCGAAC
TGGATCTCAACAGCGGTAAGATCCTTGAGAGTTTTCGCCCCGAAGAACGTTTTCCAATGATGAGCACTTT
TAAAGTTCTGCTATGTGGCGCGGTATTATCCCGTATTGACGCCGGGCAAGAGCAACTCGGTCGCCGCATA
CACTATTCTCAGAATGACTTGGTTGAGTACTCACCAGTCACAGAAAAGCATCTTACGGATGGCATGACAG
TAAGAGAATTATGCAGTGCTGCCATAACCATGAGTGATAACACTGCGGCCAACTTACTTCTGACAACGAT
CGGAGGACCGAAGGAGCTAACCGCTTTTTTGCACAACATGGGGGATCATGTAACTCGCCTTGATCGTTGG
GAACCGGAGCTGAATGAAGCCATACCAAACGACGAGCGTGACACCACGATGCCTGTAGCAATGGCAACAA
CGTTGCGCAAACTATTAACTGGCGAACTACTTACTCTAGCTTCCCGGCAACAATTAATAGACTGGATGGA
GGCGGATAAAGTTGCAGGAACACTTCTGCGCTCGGCCCTTCCGGCTGGCTGGTTTATTGCTGATAAATCT
GGAGCCGGTGAGCGTGGGTCTCGCGGTATCATTGCAGCACTGGGGCCAGATGGTAAGCCCTCCCGTATCG
TAGTTATCTACACGACGGGGAGTCAGGCAACTATGGATGAACGAAATAGACAGATCGCTGAGATAGGTGC
CTCACTGATTAAGCATTGGTAACTGTCAGACCAAGTTTACTCATATATACTTTAGATTGATTTAAAACTT
CATTTTTAATTTAAAAGGATCTAGGTGAAGATCCTTTTTGATAATCTCATGACCAAAATCCCTTAACGTG
AGTTTTCGTTCCACTGAGCGTCAGACCCCGTAGAAAAGATCAAAGGATCTTCTTGAGATCCTTTTTTTCT
GCGCGTAATCTGCTGCTTGCAAACAAAAAAACCACCGCTACCAGCGGTGGTTTGTTTGCCGGATCAAGAG
CTACCAACTCTTTTTCCGAAGGTAACTGGCTTCAGCAGAGCGCAGATACCAAATACTGTTCTTCTAGTGT
AGCCGTAGTTAGGCCACCACTTCAAGAACTCTGTAGCACCGCCTACATACCTCGCTCTGCTAATCCTGTT
ACCAGTGGCTGCTGCCAGTGGCGATAAGTCGTGTCTTACCGGGTTGGACTCAAGACGATAGTTACCGGAT
AAGGCGCAGCGGTCGGGCTGAACGGGGGGTTCGTGCACACAGCCCAGCTTGGAGCGAACGACCTACACCG
AACTGAGATACCTACAGCGTGAGCTATGAGAAAGCGCCACGCTTCCCGAAGGGAGAAAGGCGGACAGGTA
TCCGGTAAGCGGCAGGGTCGGAACAGGAGAGCGCACGAGGGAGCTTCCAGGGGGAAACGCCTGGTATCTT
TATAGTCCTGTCGGGTTTCGCCACCTCTGACTTGAGCGTCGATTTTTGTGATGCTCGTCAGGGGGGCGGA
GCCTATGGAAAAACGCCAGCAACGCGGCCTTTTTACGGTTCCTGGCCTTTTGCTGGCCTTTTGCTCACAT
GTTCTTTCCTGCGTTATCCCCTGATTCTGTGGATAACCGTATTACCGCCTTTGAGTGAGCTGATACCGCT
CGCCGCAGCCGAACGACCGAGCGCAGCGAGTCAGTGAGCGAGGAAGCGGAAGAGCGCCCAATACGCAAAC
CGCCTCTCCCCGCGCGTTGGCCGATTCATTAATGCAGCTGTGGAATGTGTGTCAGTTAGGGTGTGGAAAG
TCCCCAGGCTCCCCAGCAGGCAGAAGTATGCAAAGCATGCATCTCAATTAGTCAGCAACCAGGTGTGGAA
AGTCCCCAGGCTCCCCAGCAGGCAGAAGTATGCAAAGCATGCATCTCAATTAGTCAGCAACCATAGTCCC
GCCCCTAACTCCGCCCATCCCGCCCCTAACTCCGCCCAGTTCCGCCCATTCTCCGCCCCATGGCTGACTA
ATTTTTTTTATTTATGCAGAGGCCGAGGCCGCCTCGGCCTCTGAGCTATTCCAGAAGTAGTGAGGAGGCT
TTTTTGGAGGCCTAGGCTTTTGCAAAAAGCTTGGACACAAGACAGGCTTGCGAGATATGTTTGAGAATAC
CACTTTATCCCGCGTCAGGGAGAGGCAGTGCGTAAAAAGACGCGGACTCATGTGAAATACTGGTTTTTAG
TGCGCCAGATCTCTATAATCTCGCGCAACCTATTTTCCCCTCGAACACTTTTTAAGCCGTAGATAAACAG
GCTGGGACACTTCACATGAGCGAAAAATACATCGTCACCTGGGACATGTTGCAGATCCATGCACGTAAAC
TCGCAAGCCGACTGATGCCTTCTGAACAATGGAAAGGCATTATTGCCGTAAGCCGTGGCGGTCTGTACCG
GGTGCGTTACTGGCGCGTGAACTGGGTATTCGTCATGTCGATACCGTTTGTATTTCCAGCTACGATCACG
ACAACCAGCGCGAGCTTAAAGTGCTGAAACGCGCAGAAGGCGATGGCGAAGGCTTCATCGTTATTGATGA
CCTGGTGGATACCGGTGGTACTGCGGTTGCGATTCGTGAAATGTATCCAAAAGCGCACTTTGTCACCATC
TTCGCAAAACCGGCTGGTCGTCCGCTGGTTGATGACTATGTTGTTGATATCCCGCAAGATACCTGGATTG
AACAGCCGTGGGATATGGGCGTCGTATTCGTCCCGCCAATCTCCGGTCGCTAATCTTTTCAACGCCTGGC
ACTGCCGGGCGTTGTTCTTTTTAACTTCAGGCGGGTTACAATAGTTTCCAGTAAGTATTCTGGAGGCTGC
ATCCATGACACAGGCAAACCTGAGCGAAACCCTGTTCAAACCCCGCTTTAAACATCCTGAAACCTCGACG
CTAGTCCGCCGCTTTAATCACGGCGCACAACCGCCTGTGCAGTCGGCCCTTGATGGTAAAACCATCCCTC
ACTGGTATCGCATGATTAACCGTCTGATGTGGATCTGGCGCGGCATTGACCCACGCGAAATCCTCGACGT
CCAGGCACGTATTGTGATGAGCGATGCCGAACGTACCGACGATGATTTATACGATACGGTGATTGGCTAC
CGTGGCGGCAACTGGATTTATGAGTGGGCCCCGGATCTTTGTGAAGGAACCTTACTTCTGTGGTGTGACA
TAATTGGACAAACTACCTACAGAGATTTAAAGCTCTAAGGTAAATATAAAATTTTTAAGTGTATAATGTG
TTAAACTACTGATTCTAATTGTTTGTGTATTTTAGATTCCAACCTATGGAACTGATGAATGGGAGCAGTG
GTGGAATGCCTTTAATGAGGAAAACCTGTTTTGCTCAGAAGAAATGCCATCTAGTGATGATGAGGCTACT
GCTGACTCTCAACATTCTACTCCTCCAAAAAAGAAGAGAAAGGTAGAAGACCCCAAGGACTTTCCTTCAG
AATTGCTAAGTTTTTTGAGTCATGCTGTGTTTAGTAATAGAACTCTTGCTTGCTTTGCTATTTACACCAC
AAAGGAAAAAGCTGCACTGCTATACAAGAAAATTATGGAAAAATATTCTGTAACCTTTATAAGTAGGCAT
AACAGTTATAATCATAACATACTGTTTTTTCTTACTCCACACAGGCATAGAGTGTCTGCTATTAATAACT
ATGCTCAAAAATTGTGTACCTTTAGCTTTTTAATTTGTAAAGGGGTTAATAAGGAATATTTGATGTATAG
TGCCTTGACTAGAGATCATAATCAGCCATACCACATTTGTAGAGGTTTTACTTGCTTTAAAAAACCTCCC
ACACCTCCCCCTGAACCTGAAACATAAAATGAATGCAATTGTTGTTGTTAACTTGTTTATTGCAGCTTAT
AATGGTTACAAATAAAGCAATAGCATCACAAATTTCACAAATAAAGCATTTTTTTCACTGCATTCTAGTT
GTGGTTTGTCCAAACTCATCAATGTATCTTATCATGTCTGGATCAACTGGATAACTCAAGCTAACCAAAA
TCATCCCAAACTTCCCACCCCATACCCTATTACCACTGCCAATTACCTGTGGTTTCATTTACTCTAAACC
TGTGATTCCTCTGAATTATTTTCATTTTAAAGAAATTGTATTTGTTAAATATGTACTACAAACTTAGTAG
TTGGAAGGGCTAATTCACTCCCAAAGAAGACAAGATATCCTTGATCTGTGGATCTACCACACACAAGGCT
ACTTCCCTGATTAGCAGAACTACACACCAGGGCCAGGGGTCAGATATCCACTGACCTTTGGATGGTGCTA
CAAGCTAGTACCAGTTGAGCCAGATAAGGTAGAAGAGGCCAATAAAGGAGAGAACACCAGCTTGTTACAC
CCTGTGAGCCTGCATGGGATGGATGACCCGGAGAGAGAAGTGTTAGAGTGGAGGTTTGACAGCCGCCTAG
CATTTCATCACGTGGCCCGAGAGCTGCATCCGGAGTACTTCAAGAACTGCTGATATCGAGCTTGCTACAA
GGGACTTTCCGCTGGGGACTTTCCAGGGAGGCGTGGCCTGGGCGGGACTGGGGAGTGGCGAGCCCTCAGA
TCCTGCATATAAGCAGCTGCTTTTTGCCTGTACTGGGTCTCTCTGGTTAGACCAGATCTGAGCCTGGGAG
CTCTCTGGCTAACTAGGGAACCCACTGCTTAAGCCTCAATAAAGCTTGCCTTGAGTGCTTCAAGTAGTGT
GTGCCCGTCTGTTGTGTGACTCTGGTAACTAGAGATCCCTCAGACCCTTTTAGTCAGTGTGGAAAATCTC
TAGCAGTGGCGCCCGAACAGGGACTTGAAAGCGAAAGGGAAACCAGAGGAGCTCTCTCGACGCAGGACTC
GGCTTGCTGAAGCGCGCACGGCAAGAGGCGAGGGGCGGCGACTGGTGAGTACGCCAAAAATTTTGACTAG
CGGAGGCTAGAAGGAGAGAGATGGGTGCGAGAGCGTCAGTATTAAGCGGGGGAGAATTAGATCGCGATGG
GAAAAAATTCGGTTAAGGCCAGGGGGAAAGAAAAAATATAAATTAAAACATATAGTATGGGCAAGCAGGG
AGCTAGAACGATTCGCAGTTAATCCTGGCCTGTTAGAAACATCAGAAGGCTGTAGACAAATACTGGGACA
GCTACAACCATCCCTTCAGACAGGATCAGAAGAACTTAGATCATTATATAATACAGTAGCAACCCTCTAT
TGTGTGCATCAAAGGATAGAGATAAAAGACACCAAGGAAGCTTTAGACAAGATAGAGGAAGAGCAAAACA
AAAGTAAGACCACCGCACAGCAAGCGGCCGGCCGCTGATCTTCAGACCTGGAGGAGGAGATATGAGGGAC
AATTGGAGAAGTGAATTATATAAATATAAAGTAGTAAAAATTGAACCATTAGGAGTAGCACCCACCAAGG
CAAAGAGAAGAGTGGTGCAGAGAGAAAAAAGAGCAGTGGGAATAGGAGCTTTGTTCCTTGGGTTCTTGGG
AGCAGCAGGAAGCACTATGGGCGCAGCGTCAATGACGCTGACGGTACAGGCCAGACAATTATTGTCTGGT
ATAGTGCAGCAGCAGAACAATTTGCTGAGGGCTATTGAGGCGCAACAGCATCTGTTGCAACTCACAGTCT
GGGGCATCAAGCAGCTCCAGGCAAGAATCCTGGCTGTGGAAAGATACCTAAAGGATCAACAGCTCCTGGG
GATTTGGGGTTGCTCTGGAAAACTCATTTGCACCACTGCTGTGCCTTGGAATGCTAGTTGGAGTAATAAA
TCTCTGGAACAGATTTGGAATCACACGACCTGGATGGAGTGGGACAGAGAAATTAACAATTACACAAGCT
TAATACACTCCTTAATTGAAGAATCGCAAAACCAGCAAGAAAAGAATGAACAAGAATTATTGGAATTAGA
TAAATGGGCAAGTTTGTGGAATTGGTTTAACATAACAAATTGGCTGTGGTATATAAAATTATTCATAATG
ATAGTAGGAGGCTTGGTAGGTTTAAGAATAGTTTTTGCTGTACTTTCTATAGTGAATAGAGTTAGGCAGG
GATATTCACCATTATCGTTTCAGACCCACCTCCCAACCCCGAGGGGACCCGACAGGCCCGAAGGAATAGA
AGAAGAAGGTGGAGAGAGAGACAGAGACAGATCCATTCGATTAGTGAACGGATCTCGACGGTATCGCCAA
ATGGCAGTATTCATCCACAATTTTAAAAGAAAAGGGGGGATTGGGGGGTACAGTGCAGGGGAAAGAATAG
TAGACATAATAGCAACAGACATACAAACTAAAGAATTACAAAAACAAATTACAAAAATTCAAAATTTTCG
GGTTTATTACAGGGACAGCAGAGATCCAGTTTGGATCGATAAGCTTGATATCGAATTCCTGCAGCCCCGA
TAAAATAAAAGATTTTATTTAGTCTCCAGAAAAAGGGGGGAATGAAAGACCCCACCTGTAGGTTTGGCAA
GCTAGCTGCA
Features (pLannotate 1.2.2; 37 found; start..end, strand, type, name):
      1..406     +  promoter       SFFV promoter: spleen focus-forming virus long terminal repeat (LTR) promoter
    481..834     +  CDS            HOXD13 (fragment): HXD13_HUMAN - Also known as HOX4I. Experimental evidence at protein level: Swiss-Prot protein existence level 1. Sequence-specific transcription factor that binds gene promoters and activates their transcription (PubMed:24789103). Part of a developmental regulatory system that provides cells with specific positional identities on the anterior-posterior axis (By similarity). From Homo sapiens (Human).
    850..1557    +  CDS            mCherry: mCherry is a basic (constitutively fluorescent) red fluorescent protein published in 2004, derived from Discosoma sp.. It is reported to be a very rapidly-maturing monomer with low acid sensitivity.
   1570..3063    +  CDS            CRY2PHR: N-terminal photolyase homology region of Arabidopsis thaliana cryptochrome 2 binds to CIB1 upon exposure to blue light (Kennedy et al., 2010)
   3160..3180    +  CDS            SV40 NLS: nuclear localization signal of SV40 (simian virus 40) large T antigen
   3196..3226    +  misc_feature   MCS (fragment): pUC18/19 multiple cloning site
   3227..3245    +  misc_feature   MCS (fragment): pBluescript multiple cloning site
   3245..3833    +  misc_feature   WPRE: woodchuck hepatitis virus posttranscriptional regulatory element
   3834..3856    +  misc_feature   MCS (fragment): pBluescript multiple cloning site
   3873..3941    +  CDS            nef (fragment): NEF_HV1Z2 - Experimental evidence at protein level: Swiss-Prot protein existence level 1. Extracellular Nef protein targets CD4(+) T-lymphocytes for apoptosis by interacting with CXCR4 surface receptors. From Human immunodeficiency virus type 1 group M subtype D (isolate Z2/CDC-Z34) (HIV-1).
   3943..4176    +  LTR            3' LTR (ΔU3): self-inactivating 3' long terminal repeat (LTR) from HIV-1
   4201..4219    -  promoter       SP6 promoter: promoter for bacteriophage SP6 RNA polymerase
   4447..4726    +  CDS            TcR (fragment): tetracycline efflux protein; tet; confers resistance to tetracycline
   4727..4775    -  misc_feature   bom (fragment): basis of mobility region from pBR322
   4877..4912    -  CDS            rop (fragment): Rop protein, which maintains plasmids at low copy number; rop
   5007..5111    +  promoter       AmpR promoter: bla
   5112..5972    +  CDS            AmpR: β-lactamase; bla; confers resistance to ampicillin, carbenicillin, and related antibiotics
   6143..6731    +  rep_origin     ori: high-copy-number ColE1/pMB1/pBR322/pUC origin of replication
   6914..6970    +  CDS            lacI (fragment): lac repressor; lacI; The lac repressor binds to the lac operator to inhibit transcription in E. coli. This inhibition can be relieved by adding lactose or isopropyl-β-D-thiogalactopyranoside (IPTG).
   6977..7306    +  promoter       SV40 promoter: SV40 enhancer and early promoter
   7506..7625    +  CDS            gpt (fragment): XGPT_ECOLI - Also known as gpp, gxu. Experimental evidence at protein level: Swiss-Prot protein existence level 1. Purine salvage pathway enzyme that catalyzes the transfer of the ribosyl-5-phosphate group from 5-phospho-alpha-D-ribose 1- diphosphate (PRPP) to the N9 position of the 6-oxopurines guanine and xanthine to form the corresponding ribonucleotides GMP (guanosine 5'- monophosphate) and XMP (xanthosine 5'-monophosphate), with the release of PPi. To a lesser extent, also acts on hypoxanthine (PubMed:9100006, PubMed:3886014). Does not ribophosphorylate adenine (PubMed:3886014). From Esch
   7625..7960    +  CDS            gpt (fragment): XGPT_ECOLI - Also known as gpp, gxu. Experimental evidence at protein level: Swiss-Prot protein existence level 1. Purine salvage pathway enzyme that catalyzes the transfer of the ribosyl-5-phosphate group from 5-phospho-alpha-D-ribose 1- diphosphate (PRPP) to the N9 position of the 6-oxopurines guanine and xanthine to form the corresponding ribonucleotides GMP (guanosine 5'- monophosphate) and XMP (xanthosine 5'-monophosphate), with the release of PPi. To a lesser extent, also acts on hypoxanthine (PubMed:9100006, PubMed:3886014). Does not ribophosphorylate adenine (PubMed:3886014). From Esch
   8055..8360    +  CDS            frsA (fragment): FRSA_ECOLI - Also known as yafA. Experimental evidence at protein level: Swiss-Prot protein existence level 1. Catalyzes the hydrolysis of esters (PubMed:15808744). Displays esterase activity toward pNP-butyrate (PubMed:15808744). May stimulate mixed-acid fermentation by acting as a fermentation/respiration switch that down-regulates respiration and up- regulates fermentation rates (PubMed:15169777). From Escherichia coli (strain K12).
   8364..8438    +  CDS            small t antigen (fragment): SV40 (simian virus 40) small t antigen
   8440..8505    +  intron         small t intron: SV40 (simian virus 40) small t antigen intron
   8635..8655    +  CDS            SV40 NLS: nuclear localization signal of SV40 (simian virus 40) large T antigen
   8974..9057    +  CDS            large T antigen (fragment): large T antigen from SV40 (simian virus 40)
   9080..9214    +  polyA_signal   SV40 poly(A) signal: SV40 polyadenylation signal
   9381..9710    +  CDS            nef (fragment): NEF_HV1BR - Experimental evidence at protein level: Swiss-Prot protein existence level 1. Extracellular Nef protein targets CD4(+) T-lymphocytes for apoptosis by interacting with CXCR4 surface receptors (PubMed:14990729). From Human immunodeficiency virus type 1 group M subtype B (isolate BRU/LAI) (HIV-1).
   9758..10015   +  LTR            5' LTR (truncated): truncated 5' long terminal repeat (LTR) from HIV-1
  10062..10187   +  misc_feature   HIV-1 Ψ: packaging signal of human immunodeficiency virus type 1
  10171..10509   +  CDS            HIV-1 gag (fragment): gag protein from human immunodeficiency virus 1; gag
  10684..10917   +  misc_feature   RRE: The Rev response element (RRE) of HIV-1 allows for Rev-dependent mRNA export from the nucleus to the cytoplasm.
  11294..11394   +  CDS            Rev (fragment): human immunodeficiency virus 1 (HIV-1) Rev protein; rev; enhances nuclear export of unspliced and incompletely spliced viral mRNAs
  11431..11548   +  misc_feature   cPPT/CTS: central polypurine tract and central termination sequence of HIV-1
  11585..11617   -  misc_feature   MCS (fragment): pBluescript multiple cloning site
  11661..11697   +  LTR            3' LTR (ΔU3) (fragment): self-inactivating 3' long terminal repeat (LTR) from Moloney murine leukemia virus
