[The description below was written by a language model from this plasmid's Addgene catalogue record and pLannotate feature annotations shown in this document.]
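Description:
pHR-HOXD13(DEdel)-IDR-mCherry-CRY2-NLS is an 11.7 kb mammalian expression plasmid built on the pHR backbone, which the feature table shows to be an HIV-1-derived lentiviral transfer vector. The viral cassette runs from a truncated 5' LTR through the Ψ packaging signal with a partial gag sequence, the Rev response element and the cPPT/CTS, to a self-inactivating ΔU3 3' LTR. These elements allow the transcript to be packaged, exported in a Rev-dependent manner and integrated into target cells, although the catalogue lists the plasmid simply as a mammalian expression vector. Propagation in bacteria relies on a high-copy ColE1/pUC-type origin and ampicillin resistance (AmpR). The backbone also carries remnants of older vector parts, including an SV40 promoter followed by gpt fragments, SV40 small t intron and poly(A) sequences, and fragments of TcR, rop and bom. No intact mammalian selection marker is annotated.

The payload is a single fusion reading frame driven by the SFFV promoter and followed by a WPRE, which enhances transcript stability and expression. It consists of a fragment of human HOXD13 corresponding to its intrinsically disordered region (IDR), here carrying the recorded "D/E deleted" mutation, fused to mCherry, the CRY2 photolyase homology region from Arabidopsis cryptochrome 2, and a C-terminal SV40 nuclear localization signal. CRY2PHR responds to blue light, so fusing it to an IDR gives a light-inducible system in which mCherry fluorescence reports where the protein goes and whether it clusters in the nucleus. According to the stated purpose, the construct provides nuclear "opto" HOXD13(DEdel) IDR expression. The associated study concerns transcriptional condensates in repeat expansion disease, so this variant presumably tests how the acidic residues contribute to the IDR's behaviour.
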