Addgene plasmid #145273: pHR-HOXD13(DEdel)-IDR-mCherry-CRY2-NLS
Purpose: Mammalian Expression of Nuclear Opto HOXD13(DEdel) IDR with SV40 NLS
Depositing lab: Denes Hnisz. Depositing organization: Max Planck Institute for Molecular Genetics. Publication: Unblending of Transcriptional Condensates in Human Repeat Expansion Disease. Basu S, Mackowiak SD, Niskanen H, Knezevic D, Asimi V, Grosswendt S, Geertsema H, Ali S, Jerkovic I, Ewers H, Mundlos S, Meissner A, Ibrahim DM, Hnisz D. Cell. 2020 May 28;181(5):1062-1079.e30. doi: 10.1016/j.cell.2020.04.018. Epub 2020 May 7. PubMed 32386547.
Backbone
  Vector backbone: pHR
  Vector type: Mammalian Expression
Growth in bacteria
  Bacterial resistance: Ampicillin, 100 μg/mL
  Growth temperature: 37°C
  Growth strain: NEB Stable
  Copy number: High Copy
Gene/Insert
  Gene/Insert name: HOXD13(D/E del)-IDR
  Species: H. sapiens (human)
  Mutation: D/E deleted
  Entrez Gene: HOXD13 (a.k.a. BDE, BDSD, HOX4I, SPD, SPD1)
  Cloning method: Restriction Enzyme; 5′ cloning site Unknown (unknown if destroyed)
Terms and licenses: Academic/Nonprofit Terms; Industry Terms: Not Available to Industry
How to cite: pHR-HOXD13(DEdel)-IDR-mCherry-CRY2-NLS was a gift from Denes Hnisz (Addgene plasmid # 145273 ; http://n2t.net/addgene:145273 ; RRID:Addgene_145273)
